Addgene plasmid #101092: pCMV-eBE-S1
Purpose: Expresses eBE-S1 in mammalian cells
Depositing lab: Jia Chen. Depositing organization: ShanghaiTech University. Publication: Enhanced base editing by co-expression of free uracil DNA glycosylase inhibitor. Wang L, Xue W, Yan L, Li X, Wei J, Chen M, Wu J, Yang B, Yang L, Chen J. Cell Res. 2017 Aug 29. doi: 10.1038/cr.2017.111. PubMed 28849781.
Backbone
  Vector backbone: pCMV
  Backbone size w/o insert (bp): 3373
  Vector type: Mammalian Expression, CRISPR
Growth in bacteria
  Bacterial resistance: Ampicillin, 100 μg/mL
  Growth temperature: 37°C
  Growth strain: DH5alpha
  Copy number: High Copy
Gene/Insert
  Gene/Insert name: eBE-S1 (alt name: rAPOBEC1-XTEN-Cas9n-UGI-NLS-2A-UGI-NLS)
  Species: R. norvegicus (rat); Bacteriophage PBS2, S. pyogenes
  Insert size (bp): 5475
  Promoter: CMV
  Cloning method: Restriction Enzyme; 5′ cloning site unknown (unknown if destroyed); 3′ cloning site unknown (unknown if destroyed)
  Sequencing primers: 5′ CMV; 3′ BGH poly reverse
Resource information
  A portion of this plasmid was derived from a plasmid made by: Derived from Addgene plasmid pCMV-BE3 (#73021)
Terms and licenses: Academic/Nonprofit Terms; Industry Terms: Not Available to Industry
How to cite: pCMV-eBE-S1 was a gift from Jia Chen (Addgene plasmid # 101092 ; http://n2t.net/addgene:101092 ; RRID:Addgene_101092)
