[The description below was written by a language model from this plasmid's Addgene catalogue record and pLannotate feature annotations shown in this document.]
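Description:
pCMV-eBE-S1 is a mammalian expression plasmid of about 8.8 kb that encodes an "enhanced" cytosine base editor, derived from pCMV-BE3. It is maintained in E. coli through a high-copy ColE1/pUC-type origin and an ampicillin resistance gene (β-lactamase). The record shows no mammalian selection marker, which fits transient transfection use. Residual lac promoter/operator, lacI, bom and SV40 promoter fragments in the backbone appear to be cloning-vector remnants.

The roughly 5.5 kb insert is driven by the CMV immediate-early enhancer and promoter and terminated by the bovine growth hormone polyadenylation signal. A T7 promoter lies just upstream of the coding region. According to the catalogue entry, the open reading frame is rAPOBEC1-XTEN-Cas9n-UGI-NLS-2A-UGI-NLS: rat APOBEC1 cytidine deaminase joined by an XTEN linker to the S. pyogenes Cas9 nickase, followed by the bacteriophage PBS2 uracil DNA glycosylase inhibitor (UGI) and a nuclear localisation signal. A 2A self-cleaving peptide then releases a second, free copy of UGI-NLS.

The automated annotation needs some interpretation. The short segment it labels as an ABE(7.10) fragment sits where the XTEN linker is expected. The Cas9 segment is matched to a VQR variant, which the catalogue entry does not claim. Only one UGI copy is annotated, leaving an unlabelled gap after Cas9 where the fused UGI, NLS and 2A would lie.

The design aims to increase inhibition of uracil excision repair at the deaminated base by supplying extra unfused UGI. The associated work presents this as a way to enhance C-to-T base editing. No guide RNA cassette is annotated, so a guide would have to come from a separate construct.
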