Features (pLannotate 1.2.2; 18 found; start..end, strand, type, name):
    132..335     +  promoter       CMV promoter: human cytomegalovirus (CMV) immediate early promoter
    377..395     +  promoter       T7 promoter: promoter for bacteriophage T7 RNA polymerase
    409..1095    +  CDS            Apobec1: ABEC1_RAT - Experimental evidence at protein level: Swiss-Prot protein existence level 1. Catalytic component of the apolipoprotein B mRNA editing enzyme complex which is responsible for the postranscriptional editing of a CAA codon for Gln to a UAA codon for stop in the APOB mRNA. May also play a role in the epigenetic regulation of gene expression by participating in DNA demethylation. From Rattus norvegicus (Rat).
   1096..1143    +  CDS            ABE(7.10) (fragment): adenine base editor comprising wild-type E. coli TadA fused to the evolved TadA*(7.10) mutant (Gaudelli et al., 2017)
   1144..5244    +  CDS            Cas9 VQR: Streptococcus pyogenes Cas9 endonuclease with the D1135V/R1335Q/T1337R mutations has an altered recognition specificity for the protospacer adjacent motif (PAM) (Kleinstiver et al., 2015)
   5599..5847    +  CDS            UGI: UNGI_BPPB2 - Experimental evidence at protein level: Swiss-Prot protein existence level 1. This protein binds specifically and reversibly to the host uracil-DNA glycosylase, preventing removal of uracil residues from PBS2 DNA by the host uracil-excision repair system. From Bacillus phage PBS2 (Bacteriophage PBS2).
   5909..6133    +  polyA_signal   bGH poly(A) signal: bovine growth hormone polyadenylation signal
   6137..6158    +  promoter       SV40 promoter (fragment): SV40 enhancer and early promoter
   6163..6179    +  misc_feature   MCS (fragment): pBluescript multiple cloning site
   6228..6244    -  protein_bind   lac operator: The lac repressor binds to the lac operator to inhibit transcription in E. coli. This inhibition can be relieved by adding lactose or isopropyl-β-D-thiogalactopyranoside (IPTG). lac repressor encoded by lacI
   6252..6282    -  promoter       lac promoter: promoter for the E. coli lac operon
   6297..6318    -  protein_bind   CAP binding site: CAP binding activates transcription in the presence of cAMP. E. coli catabolite activator protein
   6331..6423    -  CDS            lacI (fragment): lac repressor; lacI; The lac repressor binds to the lac operator to inhibit transcription in E. coli. This inhibition can be relieved by adding lactose or isopropyl-β-D-thiogalactopyranoside (IPTG).
   6606..7194    -  rep_origin     ori: high-copy-number ColE1/pMB1/pBR322/pUC origin of replication
   7365..8225    -  CDS            AmpR: β-lactamase; bla; confers resistance to ampicillin, carbenicillin, and related antibiotics
   8226..8330    -  promoter       AmpR promoter: bla
   8401..8445    -  misc_feature   bom (fragment): basis of mobility region from pBR322
   8600..131     +  enhancer       CMV enhancer (across the origin): human cytomegalovirus immediate early enhancer
>Addgene plasmid #101092 | pCMV-eBE-S1 | addgene full sequence | sequence record 193251 | Addgene NGS Result
ATATGCCAAGTACGCCCCCTATTGACGTCAATGACGGTAAATGGCCCGCCTGGCATTATGCCCAGTACAT
GACCTTATGGGACTTTCCTACTTGGCAGTACATCTACGTATTAGTCATCGCTATTACCATGGTGATGCGG
TTTTGGCAGTACATCAATGGGCGTGGATAGCGGTTTGACTCACGGGGATTTCCAAGTCTCCACCCCATTG
ACGTCAATGGGAGTTTGTTTTGGCACCAAAATCAACGGGACTTTCCAAAATGTCGTAACAACTCCGCCCC
ATTGACGCAAATGGGCGGTAGGCGTGTACGGTGGGAGGTCTATATAAGCAGAGCTGGTTTAGTGAACCGT
CAGATCCGCTAGAGATCCGCGGCCGCTAATACGACTCACTATAGGGAGAGCCGCCACCATGAGCTCAGAG
ACTGGCCCAGTGGCTGTGGACCCCACATTGAGACGGCGGATCGAGCCCCATGAGTTTGAGGTATTCTTCG
ATCCGAGAGAGCTCCGCAAGGAGACCTGCCTGCTTTACGAAATTAATTGGGGGGGCCGGCACTCCATTTG
GCGACATACATCACAGAACACTAACAAGCACGTCGAAGTCAACTTCATCGAGAAGTTCACGACAGAAAGA
TATTTCTGTCCGAACACAAGGTGCAGCATTACCTGGTTTCTCAGCTGGAGCCCATGCGGCGAATGTAGTA
GGGCCATCACTGAATTCCTGTCAAGGTATCCCCACGTCACTCTGTTTATTTACATCGCAAGGCTGTACCA
CCACGCTGACCCCCGCAATCGACAAGGCCTGCGGGATTTGATCTCTTCAGGTGTGACTATCCAAATTATG
ACTGAGCAGGAGTCAGGATACTGCTGGAGAAACTTTGTGAATTATAGCCCGAGTAATGAAGCCCACTGGC
CTAGGTATCCCCATCTGTGGGTACGACTGTACGTTCTTGAACTGTACTGCATCATACTGGGCCTGCCTCC
TTGTCTCAACATTCTGAGAAGGAAGCAGCCACAGCTGACATTCTTTACCATCGCTCTTCAGTCTTGTCAT
TACCAGCGACTGCCCCCACACATTCTCTGGGCCACCGGGTTGAAAAGCGGCAGCGAGACTCCCGGGACCT
CAGAGTCCGCCACACCCGAAAGTGATAAAAAGTATTCTATTGGTTTAGCCATCGGCACTAATTCCGTTGG
ATGGGCTGTCATAACCGATGAATACAAAGTACCTTCAAAGAAATTTAAGGTGTTGGGGAACACAGACCGT
CATTCGATTAAAAAGAATCTTATCGGTGCCCTCCTATTCGATAGTGGCGAAACGGCAGAGGCGACTCGCC
TGAAACGAACCGCTCGGAGAAGGTATACACGTCGCAAGAACCGAATATGTTACTTACAAGAAATTTTTAG
CAATGAGATGGCCAAAGTTGACGATTCTTTCTTTCACCGTTTGGAAGAGTCCTTCCTTGTCGAAGAGGAC
AAGAAACATGAACGGCACCCCATCTTTGGAAACATAGTAGATGAGGTGGCATATCATGAAAAGTACCCAA
CGATTTATCACCTCAGAAAAAAGCTAGTTGACTCAACTGATAAAGCGGACCTGAGGTTAATCTACTTGGC
TCTTGCCCATATGATAAAGTTCCGTGGGCACTTTCTCATTGAGGGTGATCTAAATCCGGACAACTCGGAT
GTCGACAAACTGTTCATCCAGTTAGTACAAACCTATAATCAGTTGTTTGAAGAGAACCCTATAAATGCAA
GTGGCGTGGATGCGAAGGCTATTCTTAGCGCCCGCCTCTCTAAATCCCGACGGCTAGAAAACCTGATCGC
ACAATTACCCGGAGAGAAGAAAAATGGGTTGTTCGGTAACCTTATAGCGCTCTCACTAGGCCTGACACCA
AATTTTAAGTCGAACTTCGACTTAGCTGAAGATGCCAAATTGCAGCTTAGTAAGGACACGTACGATGACG
ATCTCGACAATCTACTGGCACAAATTGGAGATCAGTATGCGGACTTATTTTTGGCTGCCAAAAACCTTAG
CGATGCAATCCTCCTATCTGACATACTGAGAGTTAATACTGAGATTACCAAGGCGCCGTTATCCGCTTCA
ATGATCAAAAGGTACGATGAACATCACCAAGACTTGACACTTCTCAAGGCCCTAGTCCGTCAGCAACTGC
CTGAGAAATATAAGGAAATATTCTTTGATCAGTCGAAAAACGGGTACGCAGGTTATATTGACGGCGGAGC
GAGTCAAGAGGAATTCTACAAGTTTATCAAACCCATATTAGAGAAGATGGATGGGACGGAAGAGTTGCTT
GTAAAACTCAATCGCGAAGATCTACTGCGAAAGCAGCGGACTTTCGACAACGGTAGCATTCCACATCAAA
TCCACTTAGGCGAATTGCATGCTATACTTAGAAGGCAGGAGGATTTTTATCCGTTCCTCAAAGACAATCG
TGAAAAGATTGAGAAAATCCTAACCTTTCGCATACCTTACTATGTGGGACCCCTGGCCCGAGGGAACTCT
CGGTTCGCATGGATGACAAGAAAGTCCGAAGAAACGATTACTCCATGGAATTTTGAGGAAGTTGTCGATA
AAGGTGCGTCAGCTCAATCGTTCATCGAGAGGATGACCAACTTTGACAAGAATTTACCGAACGAAAAAGT
ATTGCCTAAGCACAGTTTACTTTACGAGTATTTCACAGTGTACAATGAACTCACGAAAGTTAAGTATGTC
ACTGAGGGCATGCGTAAACCCGCCTTTCTAAGCGGAGAACAGAAGAAAGCAATAGTAGATCTGTTATTCA
AGACCAACCGCAAAGTGACAGTTAAGCAATTGAAAGAGGACTACTTTAAGAAAATTGAATGCTTCGATTC
TGTCGAGATCTCCGGGGTAGAAGATCGATTTAATGCGTCACTTGGTACGTATCATGACCTCCTAAAGATA
ATTAAAGATAAGGACTTCCTGGATAACGAAGAGAATGAAGATATCTTAGAAGATATAGTGTTGACTCTTA
CCCTCTTTGAAGATCGGGAAATGATTGAGGAAAGACTAAAAACATACGCTCACCTGTTCGACGATAAGGT
TATGAAACAGTTAAAGAGGCGTCGCTATACGGGCTGGGGACGATTGTCGCGGAAACTTATCAACGGGATA
AGAGACAAGCAAAGTGGTAAAACTATTCTCGATTTTCTAAAGAGCGACGGCTTCGCCAATAGGAACTTTA
TGCAGCTGATCCATGATGACTCTTTAACCTTCAAAGAGGATATACAAAAGGCACAGGTTTCCGGACAAGG
GGACTCATTGCACGAACATATTGCGAATCTTGCTGGTTCGCCAGCCATCAAAAAGGGCATACTCCAGACA
GTCAAAGTAGTGGATGAGCTAGTTAAGGTCATGGGACGTCACAAACCGGAAAACATTGTAATCGAGATGG
CACGCGAAAATCAAACGACTCAGAAGGGGCAAAAAAACAGTCGAGAGCGGATGAAGAGAATAGAAGAGGG
TATTAAAGAACTGGGCAGCCAGATCTTAAAGGAGCATCCTGTGGAAAATACCCAATTGCAGAACGAGAAA
CTTTACCTCTATTACCTACAAAATGGAAGGGACATGTATGTTGATCAGGAACTGGACATAAACCGTTTAT
CTGATTACGACGTCGATCACATTGTACCCCAATCCTTTTTGAAGGACGATTCAATCGACAATAAAGTGCT
TACACGCTCGGATAAGAACCGAGGGAAAAGTGACAATGTTCCAAGCGAGGAAGTCGTAAAGAAAATGAAG
AACTATTGGCGGCAGCTCCTAAATGCGAAACTGATAACGCAAAGAAAGTTCGATAACTTAACTAAAGCTG
AGAGGGGTGGCTTGTCTGAACTTGACAAGGCCGGATTTATTAAACGTCAGCTCGTGGAAACCCGCCAAAT
CACAAAGCATGTTGCACAGATACTAGATTCCCGAATGAATACGAAATACGACGAGAACGATAAGCTGATT
CGGGAAGTCAAAGTAATCACTTTAAAGTCAAAATTGGTGTCGGACTTCAGAAAGGATTTTCAATTCTATA
AAGTTAGGGAGATAAATAACTACCACCATGCGCACGACGCTTATCTTAATGCCGTCGTAGGGACCGCACT
CATTAAGAAATACCCGAAGCTAGAAAGTGAGTTTGTGTATGGTGATTACAAAGTTTATGACGTCCGTAAG
ATGATCGCGAAAAGCGAACAGGAGATAGGCAAGGCTACAGCCAAATACTTCTTTTATTCTAACATTATGA
ATTTCTTTAAGACGGAAATCACTCTGGCAAACGGAGAGATACGCAAACGACCTTTAATTGAAACCAATGG
GGAGACAGGTGAAATCGTATGGGATAAGGGCCGGGACTTCGCGACGGTGAGAAAAGTTTTGTCCATGCCC
CAAGTCAACATAGTAAAGAAAACTGAGGTGCAGACCGGAGGGTTTTCAAAGGAATCGATTCTTCCAAAAA
GGAATAGTGATAAGCTCATCGCTCGTAAAAAGGACTGGGACCCGAAAAAGTACGGTGGCTTCGATAGCCC
TACAGTTGCCTATTCTGTCCTAGTAGTGGCAAAAGTTGAGAAGGGAAAATCCAAGAAACTGAAGTCAGTC
AAAGAATTATTGGGGATAACGATTATGGAGCGCTCGTCTTTTGAAAAGAACCCCATCGACTTCCTTGAGG
CGAAAGGTTACAAGGAAGTAAAAAAGGATCTCATAATTAAACTACCAAAGTATAGTCTGTTTGAGTTAGA
AAATGGCCGAAAACGGATGTTGGCTAGCGCCGGAGAGCTTCAAAAGGGGAACGAACTCGCACTACCGTCT
AAATACGTGAATTTCCTGTATTTAGCGTCCCATTACGAGAAGTTGAAAGGTTCACCTGAAGATAACGAAC
AGAAGCAACTTTTTGTTGAGCAGCACAAACATTATCTCGACGAAATCATAGAGCAAATTTCGGAATTCAG
TAAGAGAGTCATCCTAGCTGATGCCAATCTGGACAAAGTATTAAGCGCATACAACAAGCACAGGGATAAA
CCCATACGTGAGCAGGCGGAAAATATTATCCATTTGTTTACTCTTACCAACCTCGGCGCTCCAGCCGCAT
TCAAGTATTTTGACACAACGATAGATCGCAAACGATACACTTCTACCAAGGAGGTGCTAGACGCGACACT
GATTCACCAATCCATCACGGGATTATATGAAACTCGGATAGATTTGTCACAGCTTGGGGGTGACTCTGGT
GGTTCTACTAATCTGTCAGATATTATTGAAAAGGAGACCGGTAAGCAACTGGTTATCCAGGAATCCATCC
TCATGCTCCCAGAGGAGGTGGAAGAAGTCATTGGGAACAAGCCGGAAAGCGATATACTCGTGCACACCGC
CTACGACGAGAGCACCGACGAGAATGTCATGCTTCTGACTAGCGACGCCCCTGAATACAAGCCTTGGGCT
CTGGTCATACAGGATAGCAACGGTGAGAACAAGATTAAGATGCTCTCTGGTGGTTCTCCCAAGAAGAAGA
GGAAAGTCGGGCCCGAGGGCAGAGGAAGTCTGCTAACATGCGGTGACGTCGAGGAGAATCCTGGCCCAAC
TAATCTGTCAGATATTATTGAAAAGGAGACCGGTAAGCAACTGGTTATCCAGGAATCCATCCTCATGCTC
CCAGAGGAGGTGGAAGAAGTCATTGGGAACAAGCCGGAAAGCGATATACTCGTGCACACCGCCTACGACG
AGAGCACCGACGAGAATGTCATGCTTCTGACTAGCGACGCCCCTGAATACAAGCCTTGGGCTCTGGTCAT
ACAGGATAGCAACGGTGAGAACAAGATTAAGATGCTCTCTGGTGGTTCTCCCAAGAAGAAGAGGAAAGTC
TAAGTTTAAACCCGCTGATCAGCCTCGACTGTGCCTTCTAGTTGCCAGCCATCTGTTGTTTGCCCCTCCC
CCGTGCCTTCCTTGACCCTGGAAGGTGCCACTCCCACTGTCCTTTCCTAATAAAATGAGGAAATTGCATC
GCATTGTCTGAGTAGGTGTCATTCTATTCTGGGGGGTGGGGTGGGGCAGGACAGCAAGGGGGAGGATTGG
GAAGACAATAGCAGGCATGCTGGGGATGCGGTGGGCTCTATGGCTTCTGAGGCGGAAAGAACCAGCTGGG
GCTCGATACCGTCGACCTCTAGCTAGAGCTTGGCGTAATCATGGTCATAGCTGTTTCCTGTGTGAAATTG
TTATCCGCTCACAATTCCACACAACATACGAGCCGGAAGCATAAAGTGTAAAGCCTAGGGTGCCTAATGA
GTGAGCTAACTCACATTAATTGCGTTGCGCTCACTGCCCGCTTTCCAGTCGGGAAACCTGTCGTGCCAGC
TGCATTAATGAATCGGCCAACGCGCGGGGAGAGGCGGTTTGCGTATTGGGCGCTCTTCCGCTTCCTCGCT
CACTGACTCGCTGCGCTCGGTCGTTCGGCTGCGGCGAGCGGTATCAGCTCACTCAAAGGCGGTAATACGG
TTATCCACAGAATCAGGGGATAACGCAGGAAAGAACATGTGAGCAAAAGGCCAGCAAAAGGCCAGGAACC
GTAAAAAGGCCGCGTTGCTGGCGTTTTTCCATAGGCTCCGCCCCCCTGACGAGCATCACAAAAATCGACG
CTCAAGTCAGAGGTGGCGAAACCCGACAGGACTATAAAGATACCAGGCGTTTCCCCCTGGAAGCTCCCTC
GTGCGCTCTCCTGTTCCGACCCTGCCGCTTACCGGATACCTGTCCGCCTTTCTCCCTTCGGGAAGCGTGG
CGCTTTCTCATAGCTCACGCTGTAGGTATCTCAGTTCGGTGTAGGTCGTTCGCTCCAAGCTGGGCTGTGT
GCACGAACCCCCCGTTCAGCCCGACCGCTGCGCCTTATCCGGTAACTATCGTCTTGAGTCCAACCCGGTA
AGACACGACTTATCGCCACTGGCAGCAGCCACTGGTAACAGGATTAGCAGAGCGAGGTATGTAGGCGGTG
CTACAGAGTTCTTGAAGTGGTGGCCTAACTACGGCTACACTAGAAGAACAGTATTTGGTATCTGCGCTCT
GCTGAAGCCAGTTACCTTCGGAAAAAGAGTTGGTAGCTCTTGATCCGGCAAACAAACCACCGCTGGTAGC
GGTGGTTTTTTTGTTTGCAAGCAGCAGATTACGCGCAGAAAAAAAGGATCTCAAGAAGATCCTTTGATCT
TTTCTACGGGGTCTGACGCTCAGTGGAACGAAAACTCACGTTAAGGGATTTTGGTCATGAGATTATCAAA
AAGGATCTTCACCTAGATCCTTTTAAATTAAAAATGAAGTTTTAAATCAATCTAAAGTATATATGAGTAA
ACTTGGTCTGACAGTTACCAATGCTTAATCAGTGAGGCACCTATCTCAGCGATCTGTCTATTTCGTTCAT
CCATAGTTGCCTGACTCCCCGTCGTGTAGATAACTACGATACGGGAGGGCTTACCATCTGGCCCCAGTGC
TGCAATGATACCGCGAGACCCACGCTCACCGGCTCCAGATTTATCAGCAATAAACCAGCCAGCCGGAAGG
GCCGAGCGCAGAAGTGGTCCTGCAACTTTATCCGCCTCCATCCAGTCTATTAATTGTTGCCGGGAAGCTA
GAGTAAGTAGTTCGCCAGTTAATAGTTTGCGCAACGTTGTTGCCATTGCTACAGGCATCGTGGTGTCACG
CTCGTCGTTTGGTATGGCTTCATTCAGCTCCGGTTCCCAACGATCAAGGCGAGTTACATGATCCCCCATG
TTGTGCAAAAAAGCGGTTAGCTCCTTCGGTCCTCCGATCGTTGTCAGAAGTAAGTTGGCCGCAGTGTTAT
CACTCATGGTTATGGCAGCACTGCATAATTCTCTTACTGTCATGCCATCCGTAAGATGCTTTTCTGTGAC
TGGTGAGTACTCAACCAAGTCATTCTGAGAATAGTGTATGCGGCGACCGAGTTGCTCTTGCCCGGCGTCA
ATACGGGATAATACCGCGCCACATAGCAGAACTTTAAAAGTGCTCATCATTGGAAAACGTTCTTCGGGGC
GAAAACTCTCAAGGATCTTACCGCTGTTGAGATCCAGTTCGATGTAACCCACTCGTGCACCCAACTGATC
TTCAGCATCTTTTACTTTCACCAGCGTTTCTGGGTGAGCAAAAACAGGAAGGCAAAATGCCGCAAAAAAG
GGAATAAGGGCGACACGGAAATGTTGAATACTCATACTCTTCCTTTTTCAATATTATTGAAGCATTTATC
AGGGTTATTGTCTCATGAGCGGATACATATTTGAATGTATTTAGAAAAATAAACAAATAGGGGTTCCGCG
CACATTTCCCCGAAAAGTGCCACCTGACGTCGACGGATCGGGAGATCGATCTCCCGATCCCCTAGGGTCG
ACTCTCAGTACAATCTGCTCTGATGCCGCATAGTTAAGCCAGTATCTGCTCCCTGCTTGTGTGTTGGAGG
TCGCTGAGTAGTGCGCGAGCAAAATTTAAGCTACAACAAGGCAAGGCTTGACCGACAATTGCATGAAGAA
TCTGCTTAGGGTTAGGCGTTTTGCGCTGCTTCGCGATGTACGGGCCAGATATACGCGTTGACATTGATTA
TTGACTAGTTATTAATAGTAATCAATTACGGGGTCATTAGTTCATAGCCCATATATGGAGTTCCGCGTTA
CATAACTTACGGTAAATGGCCCGCCTGGCTGACCGCCCAACGACCCCCGCCCATTGACGTCAATAATGAC
GTATGTTCCCATAGTAACGCCAATAGGGACTTTCCATTGACGTCAATGGGTGGAGTATTTACGGTAAACT
GCCCACTTGGCAGTACATCAAGTGTATC
